>Addgene plasmid #213025 | pMT692 ORF2p-3C-3xF (1-1275, ORFeus-Hs) in pDARMO-PolH2.1 | addgene full sequence | sequence record 422244 | Addgene NGS Result
GAATATAGTCTTTACATGCCCTTGGCCACGCCCCTCTTTAATACGACGGGCAATTTGCACTTCAGAAAAT
GAAGAGTTTGCTTTAGCCATAACAAAAGTCCAGTATGCTTTTTCACAGCATAACTGGACTGATTTCAGTT
TACAACTATTCTGTCTAGTTTAAGACTTTATTGTCATAGTTTAGATCTATTTTGTTCAGTTTAAGACTTT
ATTGTCCGCCCACACCCGCTTACGCAGGGCATCTGCGCATCCACAGGAAGCCGTAAAAAGGCCGCGTTGC
TGGCGTTTTTCCATAGGCTCCGCCCCCCTGACGAGCATCACAAAAATCGACGCTCAAGTCAGAGGTGGCG
AAACCCGACAGGACTATAAAGATACCAGGCGTTTCCCCCTGGAAGCTCCCTCGTGCGCTCTCCTGTTCCG
ACCCTGCCGCTTACCGGATACCTGTCCGCCTTTCTCCCTTCGGGAAGCGTGGCGCTTTCTCATAGCTCAC
GCTGTAGGTATCTCAGTTCGGTGTAGGTCGTTCGCTCCAAGCTGGGCTGTGTGCACGAACCCCCCGTTCA
GCCCGACCGCTGCGCCTTATCCGGTAACTATCGTCTTGAGTCCAACCCGGTAAGACACGACTTATCGCCA
CTGGCAGCAGCCACTGGTAACAGGATTAGCAGAGCGAGGTATGTAGGCGGTGCTACAGAGTTCTTGAAGT
GGTGGCCTAACTACGGCTACACTAGAAGAACAGTATTTGGTATCTGCGCTCTGCTGAAGCCAGTTACCTT
CGGAAAAAGAGTTGGTAGCTCTTGATCCGGCAAACAAACCACCGCTGGTAGCGGTGGTTTTTTTGTTTGC
AAGCAGCAGATTACGCGCAGAAAAAAAGGATCTCAAGAAGATCCTTTGATCTTTTCTACGGGGTCTGACG
CTTATTACCAATGCTTAATCAGTGAGGCACCTATCTCAGCGATCTGTCTATTTCGTTCATCCATAGTTGC
CTGACTCCCCGTCGTGTAGATAACTACGATACGGGAGGGCTTACCATCTGGCCCCAGTGCTGCAATGATA
CCGCGTGACCCACGCTCACCGGCTCCAGATTTATCAGCAATAAACCAGCCAGCCGGAAGGGCCGAGCGCA
GAAGTGGTCCTGCAACTTTATCCGCCTCCATCCAGTCTATTAATTGTTGCCGGGAAGCTAGAGTAAGTAG
TTCGCCAGTTAATAGTTTGCGCAACGTTGTTGCCATTGCTACAGGCATCGTGGTGTCACGCTCGTCGTTT
GGTATGGCTTCATTCAGCTCCGGTTCCCAACGATCAAGGCGAGTTACATGATCCCCCATGTTGTGCAAAA
AAGCGGTTAGCTCCTTCGGTCCTCCGATCGTTGTCAGAAGTAAGTTGGCCGCAGTGTTATCACTCATGGT
TATGGCAGCACTGCATAATTCTCTTACTGTCATGCCATCCGTAAGATGCTTTTCTGTGACTGGTGAGTAC
TCAACCAAGTCATTCTGAGAATAGTGTATGCGGCGACCGAGTTGCTCTTGCCCGGCGTCAATACGGGATA
ATACCGCGCCACATAGCAGAACTTTAAAAGTGCTCATCATTGGAAAACGTTCTTCGGGGCGAAAACTCTC
AAGGATCTTACCGCTGTTGAGATCCAGTTCGATGTAACCCACTCGTGCACCCAACTGATCTTCAGCATCT
TTTACTTTCACCAGCGTTTCTGGGTGAGCAAAAACAGGAAGGCAAAATGCCGCAAAAAAGGGAATAAGGG
CGACACGGAAATGTTGAATACTCATACTCTTCCTTTTTCAATATTATTGAAGCATTTATCAGGGTTATTG
TCTCATGAGCGGATACATATTTGAATGTATTTAGGACCCAAGTCAACCGGTTGTGGGCGGACAAAATAGT
TGGGAACTGGGAGGGGTGGAAATGGAGTTTTTAAGGATTATTTAGGGAAGAGTGACAAAATAGATGGGAA
CTGGGTGTAGCGTCGTAAGCTAATACGAAAATTAAAAATGACAAAATAGTTTGGAACTAGATTTCACTTA
TCTGGTTATTTAAATTAGGGATAACAGGGTAATAGTGCGAGACCGGTCTCGCAGGTAGGGATAACAGGGT
AATCAGCCTGCGGTCCGGGCATAGTACGCAGCTTCTTCTAGTTCAATTACACCATTTTTTAGCAGCACCG
GATTAACATAACTTTCCAAAATGTTGTAGATATCATGGAGATAATTAAAATGATAACCATCTCGCAAATA
AATAAGTATTTTACTGTTTTCGTAACAGTTTTGTAATAAAAAAACCTATAAATAGTTGGCCAGGCCTAGT
GCGGCCGCCACCATGACCGGCAGCAACAGCCACATCACCATCCTGACCCTGAACATCAACGGCCTGAACA
GCGCCATCAAGCGCCACCGCCTGGCCAGCTGGATCAAGAGCCAGGACCCCAGCGTGTGCTGCATCCAGGA
GACCCACCTGACCTGCCGCGACACCCACCGCCTGAAGATCAAGGGCTGGCGCAAGATCTACCAGGCCAAC
GGCAAGCAGAAGAAGGCCGGCGTGGCCATCCTGGTGAGCGACAAGACCGACTTCAAGCCCACCAAGATCA
AGCGCGACAAGGAGGGCCACTACATCATGGTGAAGGGCAGCATCCAGCAGGAGGAGCTGACCATCCTGAA
CATCTACGCCCCCAACACCGGTGCCCCCCGCTTCATCAAGCAGGTGCTGAGCGACCTGCAGCGCGACCTG
GACAGCCACACCCTGATCATGGGCGACTTCAACACCCCCCTGAGCACCCTGGACCGCAGCACCCGCCAGA
AGGTGAACAAGGACACCCAGGAGCTGAACAGCGCCCTGCACCAGGCCGACCTGATCGACATCTACCGCAC
CCTGCACCCCAAGAGCACCGAGTACACCTTCTTCAGCGCCCCCCACCACACCTACAGCAAGATCGACCAC
ATCGTGGGCAGCAAGGCCCTGCTGAGCAAGTGCAAGCGCACCGAGATCATCACCAACTACCTGAGCGACC
ACAGCGCCATCAAGCTGGAGCTGCGCATCAAGAACCTGACCCAGAGCCGCAGCACCACCTGGAAGCTGAA
CAACCTGCTGCTGAACGACTACTGGGTGCACAACGAGATGAAGGCCGAGATCAAGATGTTCTTCGAAACC
AACGAGAACAAGGACACCACCTACCAGAACCTGTGGGACGCCTTCAAGGCCGTGTGCCGCGGCAAGTTCA
TCGCCCTGAACGCCTACAAGCGCAAGCAGGAGCGCAGCAAGATCGACACCCTGACCAGCCAGCTGAAGGA
GCTGGAGAAGCAGGAGCAGACCCACAGCAAGGCCAGCCGCCGCCAGGAGATCACCAAGATCCGCGCCGAG
CTGAAGGAGATCGAGACCCAGAAGACCCTGCAGAAGATCAACGAGTCGCGAAGCTGGTTCTTCGAGCGCA
TCAACAAGATCGACCGCCCCCTGGCCCGCCTGATCAAGAAGAAGCGCGAGAAGAACCAGATCGACACCAT
CAAGAACGACAAGGGCGACATCACCACCGACCCCACCGAGATCCAGACCACCATCCGCGAGTACTACAAG
CACCTGTACGCCAACAAGCTGGAGAACCTGGAGGAGATGGACACCTTCCTGGACACCTACACCCTGCCCC
GCCTGAACCAGGAGGAGGTGGAGAGCCTGAACCGCCCCATCACCGGCAGCGAGATCGTGGCCATCATCAA
CAGCCTGCCCACCAAGAAGAGCCCCGGCCCCGACGGCTTCACCGCCGAGTTCTACCAGCGCTACAAGGAG
GAGCTGGTGCCCTTCCTGCTGAAGCTGTTCCAAAGCATCGAGAAGGAGGGCATCCTGCCCAACAGCTTCT
ACGAGGCCAGCATCATCCTGATCCCCAAGCCCGGCCGCGACACCACCAAGAAGGAGAACTTCCGCCCCAT
CAGCCTGATGAACATCGACGCCAAGATCCTGAACAAGATCCTGGCCAACCGCATCCAGCAGCACATCAAG
AAGCTGATCCACCACGACCAGGTGGGCTTCATCCCCGGGATGCAGGGCTGGTTCAACATCCGCAAGAGCA
TCAACGTGATCCAGCACATCAACCGCGCCAAGGACAAGAACCACATGATCATCAGCATCGACGCCGAGAA
GGCCTTCGACAAGATCCAGCAGCCCTTCATGCTGAAGACCCTGAACAAGCTGGGCATCGACGGCACCTAC
TTCAAGATCATCCGCGCCATCTACGACAAGCCCACCGCCAACATCATCCTGAACGGCCAGAAGCTGGAGG
CCTTCCCCCTGAAGACCGGCACGCGTCAGGGCTGCCCCCTGAGCCCCCTGCTGTTCAACATCGTGCTGGA
GGTGCTGGCCCGCGCCATCCGCCAGGAGAAGGAGATCAAGGGCATCCAGCTGGGCAAGGAGGAGGTGAAG
CTGAGCCTGTTCGCCGACGACATGATCGTGTACCTGGAGAACCCCATCGTGAGCGCCCAGAACCTGCTGA
AGCTGATCAGCAACTTCAGCAAGGTGAGCGGCTACAAGATCAACGTGCAGAAGAGCCAGGCCTTCCTGTA
CACCAACAACCGCCAGACCGAGAGCCAGATCATGGGCGAGCTGCCCTTCACCATCGCTAGCAAGCGCATC
AAGTACCTGGGCATCCAGCTGACCCGCGACGTGAAGGACCTGTTCAAGGAGAACTACAAGCCCCTGCTGA
AGGAGATCAAGGAGGAGACCAACAAGTGGAAGAACATCCCCTGCAGCTGGGTGGGCCGCATCAACATCGT
GAAGATGGCCATCCTGCCCAAGGTGATCTACCGCTTCAACGCCATCCCCATCAAGCTGCCCATGACCTTC
TTCACCGAGCTGGAGAAGACCACCCTGAAGTTCATCTGGAACCAGAAGCGCGCCCGCATCGCCAAGAGCA
TCCTGAGCCAGAAGAACAAGGCCGGCGGCATCACCCTGCCCGACTTCAAGCTGTACTACAAGGCCACCGT
GACCAAGACCGCCTGGTACTGGTACCAGAACCGCGATATCGACCAGTGGAACCGCACCGAGCCCAGCGAG
ATCATGCCCCACATCTACAACTACCTGATCTTCGACAAGCCCGAGAAGAACAAGCAGTGGGGCAAGGACA
GCCTGTTCAACAAGTGGTGCTGGGAGAACTGGCTGGCCATCTGCCGCAAGCTGAAGCTGGACCCCTTCCT
GACCCCCTACACCAAGATCAACAGCCGCTGGATCAAGGACCTGAACGTGAAGCCCAAGACCATCAAGACC
CTGGAGGAGAACCTGGGCATCACCATCCAGGACATCGGCGTGGGCAAGGACTTCATGAGCAAGACCCCCA
AGGCCATGGCCACCAAGGACAAGATCGACAAGTGGGACCTGATCAAGCTGAAGAGCTTCTGCACCGCCAA
GGAGACCACCATCCGCGTGAACCGCCAGCCCACCACCTGGGAGAAGATCTTCGCCACCTACAGCAGCGAC
AAGGGCCTGATCAGCCGCATCTACAACGAGCTGAAGCAGATCTACAAGAAGAAGACCAACAACCCCATCA
AGAAGTGGGCCAAGGACATGAACCGCCACTTCAGCAAGGAGGACATCTACGCCGCCAAGAAGCATATGAA
GAAGTGCAGCAGCAGCCTGGCCATCCGCGAGATGCAGATCAAGACCACCATGCGCTACCACCTGACCCCC
GTGCGCATGGCCATCATCAAGAAGAGCGGCAACAACCGCTGCTGGCGCGGCTGCGGCGAGATCGGCACCC
TGCTGCACTGCTGGTGGGACTGCAAGCTGGTGCAGCCCCTGTGGAAGAGCGTGTGGCGCTTCCTGCGCGA
CCTGGAGCTGGAGATCCCCTTCGACCCCGCCATCCCCCTGCTGGGCATCTACCCCAACGAGTACAAGAGC
TGCTGCTACAAGGACACCTGCACCCGCATGTTCATCGCCGCCCTGTTCACCATCGCCAAGACCTGGAACC
AGCCCAAGTGCCCCACCATGATCGATTGGATCAAGAAGATGTGGCACATCTACACCATGGAGTACTACGC
CGCCATCAAGAACGACGAGTTCATCAGCTTCGTGGGCACCTGGATGAAGCTGGAGACCATCATCCTGAGC
AAGCTGAGCCAGGAGCAGAAGACCAAGCACCGCATCTTCAGCCTGATCGGCGGCAACGGCGGCGGCAGCG
GCGGCGGCAGCCTGGAAGTTCTGTTCCAGGGGCCCGACTACAAAGACCATGACGGTGATTATAAAGATCA
TGACATCGATTACAAGGATGACGATGACAAGTAGTGATAATGGCCTGTGGCCGTAACTTGTAGCAGCAAT
CTAGCTTTGTCGATATTCGTTTGTGTTTTGTTTTGTAATAAAGGTTCGACGTCGTTCAAAATATTATGCG
CTTTTGTATTTCTTTCATCACTGTCGTTAGTGTACAATTGACTCGACGTAAACACGTTAAATAAAGCTTG
GACATATTTAACATCGGGCGTGTTAGCTTTATTAGGCCGATTATCGTCGTCGTCCCAACCCTCGTCGTTA
GAAGTTGCTTCCGAGAACGATTTTGCCATAGCCACACGACGCCTATTAATTGTGTCGGCTAACACGTCCG
CGATCAAATTTGTAGTTGAGCTTTTTGGAATTATTTCTGATTGCGGGCGTTTTTTCGCTGGGACGCCCGA
ACGGTGGCTACTCGTTGACATAAGCCTGTTCGGTTCGTAAACTGTAATGCAAGTAGCGTATGCGCTCACG
CAACTGGTCCAGAACCTTGACCGAACGCAGCGGTGGTAACGGCGCAGTGGCGGTTTTCATGGCTTGTTAT
GACTGTTTTTTTGTACAGTCTATGCCTCGGGCATCCAAGCAGCAAGCGCGTTACGCCGTGGGTCGATGTT
TGATGTTATGGAGCAGCAACGATGTTACGCAGCAGCAACGATGTTACGCAGCAGGGCAGTCGCCCTAAAA
CAAAGTTAGGTGGCTCAAGTATGGGCATCATTCGTACATGTAGGCTCGGCCCTGACCAAGTCAAATCCAT
GCGGGCTGCTCTTGATCTTTTCGGTCGTGAGTTCGGTGATGTAGCCACCTACTCCCAACATCAGCCGGAC
TCCGATTACCTCGGGAACTTGCTCCGTAGTAAGACATTTATTGCGCTTGCTGCCTTCGACCAAGAAGCGG
TTGTTGGCGCTCTCGCGGCTTACGTTCTGCCCAAGTTTGAGCAGCCGCGTAGTGAGATCTATATCTATGA
TCTCGCAGTCTCCGGCGAGCACCGGAGGCAGGGCATTGCCACCGCGCTCATCAATCTCCTCAAGCATGAG
GCCAACGCGCTTGGTGCTTATGTGATCTACGTGCAAGCAGATTACGGTGACGATCCCGCAGTGGCTCTCT
ATACAAAGTTGGGCATACGGGAAGAAGTGATGCACTTTGATATCGACCCAAGTACCGCCACCTAACAATT
CGTTCAAGCCGAGATCGGCTTCCCGGCCGCGGAGTTGTTCGGTAAATTGTCACAACGCCGC
Features (pLannotate 1.2.2; 12 found; start..end, strand, type, name):
      1..224     +  mobile_element Tn7R: mini-Tn7 element (right end of the Tn7 transposon) Tn7
    288..876     -  rep_origin     ori: high-copy-number ColE1/pMB1/pBR322/pUC origin of replication
    915..1775    -  CDS            AmpR: β-lactamase; bla; confers resistance to ampicillin, carbenicillin, and related antibiotics
   1776..1847    -  promoter       AmpR promoter: bla
   1872..2037    +  mobile_element Tn7L: mini-Tn7 element (left end of the Tn7 transposon) Tn7
   2118..2198    +  CDS            ORF603 (fragment): baculovirus ORF603 protein
   2202..2293    +  promoter       polyhedrin promoter: polh from Autographa californica; promoter for the baculovirus polyhedrin gene
   2323..6147    +  CDS            LORF2_HUMAN: Experimental evidence at protein level: Swiss-Prot protein existence level 1. Has a reverse transcriptase activity required for target- primed reverse transcription of the LINE-1 element mRNA, a crucial step in LINE-1 retrotransposition. Has also an endonuclease activity that allows the introduction of nicks in the chromosomal target DNA. Cleaves DNA in AT-rich regions between a 5' stretch of purines and a 3' stretch of pyrimidines, corresponding to sites of LINE-1 integration in the genome. From Homo sapiens (Human).
   6196..6261    +  CDS            3xFLAG: three tandem FLAG® epitope tags, followed by an enterokinase cleavage site
   6287..6612    +  CDS            ORF1629 (fragment): baculovirus capsid-associated protein required for viral replication
   6665..6693    +  promoter       Pc promoter: intI1 (promoter lies within the coding sequence); class 1 integron promoter
   6882..7415    +  CDS            GmR: gentamycin acetyltransferase; aacC1; confers resistance to gentamycin
