[The description below was written by a language model from this plasmid's Addgene catalogue record and pLannotate feature annotations shown in this document.]
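Description:
pMT692 is a baculovirus transfer plasmid for insect-cell expression of the human LINE-1 ORF2 protein, built in the pDARMO-PolH2.1 backbone. The backbone was modified with Golden Gate acceptor sites to allow directional assembly of MultiBac-type multi-gene plasmids. The 7.5 kb plasmid is maintained in E. coli through a high-copy ColE1/pUC-type origin and an ampicillin resistance gene. Both lie outside the segment bounded by the Tn7L and Tn7R ends. Between those ends sit the expression cassette and a gentamicin acetyltransferase gene driven by the class 1 integron Pc promoter. Tn7 transposition into a recipient bacmid therefore carries the cassette along with gentamicin resistance for selecting recombinants. The depositor notes that the Tn7 sites are reversed relative to some common insect vectors, so the insert may end up in the opposite orientation in the bacmid.

The payload is full-length ORF2p (residues 1–1275), encoded by the synthetic, codon-optimised ORFeus-Hs version of human L1. ORF2p supplies the endonuclease and reverse transcriptase activities needed for target-primed reverse transcription during LINE-1 retrotransposition. Transcription is driven by the very late polyhedrin promoter of Autographa californica nucleopolyhedrovirus, and the depositor states that a polyhedrin terminator is included. Short fragments of baculoviral ORF603 and ORF1629 flank the cassette. The C terminus of the protein is fused to a 3C-3xFLAG tag, with the name implying a 3C protease cleavage site followed by three FLAG epitopes. This arrangement allows anti-FLAG affinity capture and, presumably, proteolytic removal of the tag, although the 3C site itself is not annotated in the feature table. The construct is intended for producing recombinant baculovirus and purifying ORF2p from insect cells, and the associated publication concerns the structure and function of this protein.
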