Addgene plasmid #213025: pMT692 ORF2p-3C-3xF (1-1275, ORFeus-Hs) in pDARMO-PolH2.1
Purpose: Expresses full length human LINE-1 ORF2p Core (1-1275) with a C-terminal 3xFlag tag for baculovirus production in insect cells
Depositing lab: Martin S. Taylor. Depositing organization: Massachusetts General Hospital. Publication: Structures, functions and adaptations of the human LINE-1 ORF2 protein. Baldwin ET, van Eeuwen T, Hoyos D, Zalevsky A, Tchesnokov EP, Sanchez R, Miller BD, Di Stefano LH, Ruiz FX, Hancock M, Isik E, Mendez-Dorantes C, Walpole T, Nichols C, Wan P, Riento K, Halls-Kass R, Augustin M, Lammens A, Jestel A, Upla P, Xibinaku K, Congreve S, Hennink M, Rogala KB, Schneider AM, Fairman JE, Christensen SM, Desrosiers B, Bisacchi GS, Saunders OL, Hafeez N, Miao W, Kapeller R, Zaller DM, Sali A, Weichenrieder O, Burns KH, Gotte M, Rout MP, Arnold E, Greenbaum BD, Romero DL, LaCava J, Taylor MS. Nature. 2024 Feb;626(7997):194-206. doi: 10.1038/s41586-023-06947-z. Epub 2023 Dec 14. PubMed 38096902.
Backbone
  Vector backbone: pDARMO-PolH2.1
  Backbone manufacturer: Kacper Rogala, modified by Martin Taylor
  Backbone size w/o insert (bp): 3541
  Total vector size (bp): 7481
  Modifications to backbone: Addition of Golden Gate acceptor sites (00-02) for directional assembly of MultiBac type plasmids.
  Vector type: Insect Expression
  Selectable markers: Gentamicin
Growth in bacteria
  Bacterial resistance: Ampicillin, 100 μg/mL
  Growth temperature: 37°C
  Growth strain: DH5alpha
  Growth instructions: Grow at 30C in NEBStable if additional inserts are included in a MultiBac
  Copy number: High Copy
Gene/Insert
  Gene/Insert name: LINE-1 ORF2p (1-1275) (alt names: ORF2p; ORF2; LORF2_HUMAN)
  Species: H. sapiens (human)
  Insert size (bp): 3940
  GenBank ID: AAC51271.1
  Promoter: Polyhedrin
  Tag / fusion protein: 3C-3xFlag (ORF2p) (C terminal on insert)
  Cloning method: Gibson Cloning
  Sequencing primers: 5′ Polyhedrin-Forward (GGAGATAATTAAAATGATAACCATCTCGC); 3′ Polyhedrin-pA-Rev (TCGAACCTTTATTACAAAACAAAACACA)
Terms and licenses: Academic/Nonprofit Terms; Industry Terms: Not Available to Industry
Depositor comments: Includes polyhedrin terminator and backbone is designed to be useful in MultiBac scenarios. Note that relative to some insect vectors, the Tn7 sites are reversed, so the insert may be flipped in the destination bacmid and PCR primers may need to be swapped accordingly. The construct is based on the synthetic L1 ORFeus-Hs sequence generated in the lab of Jef Boeke (see W. An et al., Mobile DNA 2, 2011 https://doi.org/10.1186/1759-8753-2-2) For more on pDARMO vectors see Rogala, K. B. et al. Structural basis for the docking of mTORC1 on the lysosomal surface. Science 366, 468-475 (2019). https://doi.org/10.1126/science.aay0166
How to cite: pMT692 ORF2p-3C-3xF (1-1275, ORFeus-Hs) in pDARMO-PolH2.1 was a gift from Martin S. Taylor (Addgene plasmid # 213025 ; http://n2t.net/addgene:213025 ; RRID:Addgene_213025)
